Addgene plasmid #55274: mTagBFP2-Actin-C-18
Purpose: Localization: Actin, Excitation: 399, Emission: 456
Depositing lab: Michael Davidson. Publication: An enhanced monomeric blue fluorescent protein with the high chemical stability of the chromophore. Subach OM, Cranfill PJ, Davidson MW, Verkhusha VV. PLoS One. 2011;6(12):e28674. Epub 2011 Dec 8. 10.1371/journal.pone.0028674 PubMed 22174863.
Backbone
  Vector backbone: mTagBFP2-C1
  Backbone size w/o insert (bp): 4750
  Vector type: Mammalian Expression
  Selectable markers: Neomycin (select with G418)
Growth in bacteria
  Bacterial resistance: Kanamycin, 50 μg/mL
  Growth temperature: 37°C
  Growth strain: DH5alpha
  Copy number: High Copy
Gene/Insert
  Gene/Insert name: Actin (alt name: NM_001101.3)
  Species: H. sapiens (human)
  Promoter: CMV
  Tag / fusion protein: mTagBFP2 (N terminal on backbone)
  Cloning method: Unknown
  Sequencing primers: 5′ CMV-F; 3′ SV40pA-R
Terms and licenses: Academic/Nonprofit Terms; Industry Terms
Depositor comments: . Excitation = 399; Emission = 456
How to cite: mTagBFP2-Actin-C-18 was a gift from Michael Davidson (Addgene plasmid # 55274)
