[The description below was written by a language model from this plasmid's Addgene catalogue record.]
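Description:
mTagBFP2-Actin-C-18 is a mammalian expression plasmid built on the mTagBFP2-C1 backbone (about 4.75 kb without the insert), designed to label the actin cytoskeleton with a blue fluorescent protein. It is maintained as a high-copy plasmid in E. coli under kanamycin selection, and it carries a neomycin resistance marker so that transfected mammalian cells can be selected with G418, for example to derive stable lines. No feature table accompanies the record, so the specific origin of replication and the regulatory elements driving the resistance marker are not stated. The use of an SV40 polyA reverse sequencing primer suggests an SV40 polyadenylation signal downstream of the expression cassette.

The payload is human actin; the reference transcript listed as its alternative name corresponds to cytoplasmic beta-actin. It is expressed from the strong constitutive CMV promoter. mTagBFP2, supplied by the backbone, is fused to the N terminus of actin, placing actin at the C-terminal end of the fusion. The "C-18" in the name probably follows a naming convention indicating this orientation and an 18-residue linker between the two proteins, although the record does not say so explicitly. mTagBFP2 is a monomeric blue fluorescent protein with enhanced chromophore chemical stability, recorded here with excitation at 399 nm and emission at 456 nm. Because it is monomeric, it suits fusion tagging without driving artificial oligomerisation.

The construct serves as a localisation marker. On transfection, the fusion incorporates into actin structures, allowing filaments and cytoskeletal dynamics to be visualised by fluorescence microscopy in the blue channel. This leaves green and red channels free for multicolour imaging. The cloning method is recorded as unknown.
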