>Addgene plasmid #55274 | mTagBFP2-Actin-C-18 | depositor partial sequence | sequence record 85679 | insert sequence
CGTCAGATCCGCTAGCGGTGGCCACCATGGTGTCTAAGGGCGAAGAGCTGATTAAGGAGAACATGCACAT
GAAGCTGTACATGGAGGGCACCGTGGACAACCATCACTTCAAGTGCACATCCGAGGGCGAAGGCAAGCCC
TACGAGGGCACCCAGACCATGAGAATCAAGGTGGTCGAGGGCGGCCCTCTCCCCTTCGCCTTCGACATCC
TGGCTACTAGCTTCCTCTACGGCAGCAAGACCTTCATCAACCACACCCAGGGCATCCCCGACTTCTTCAA
GCAGTCCTTCCCTGAGGGCTTCACATGGGAGAGAGTCACCACATACGAAGACGGGGGCGTGCTGACCGCT
ACCCAGGACACCAGCCTCCAGGACGGCTGCCTCATCTACAACGTCAAGATCAGAGGGGTGAACTTCACAT
CCAACGGCCCTGTGATGCAGAAGAAAACACTCGGCTGGGAGGCCTTCACCGAGACGCTGTACCCCGCTGA
CGGCGGCCTGGAAGGCAGAAACGACATGGCCCTGAAGCTCGTGGGCGGGAGCCATCTGATCGCAAACGCC
AAGACCACATATAGATCCAAGAAACCCGCTAAGAACCTCAAGATGCCTGGCGTCTACTATGTGGACTACA
GACTGGAAAGAATCAAGGAGGCCAACAACGAGACCTACGTCGAGCAGCACGAGGTGGCAGTGGCCAGATA
CTGCGACCTCCCTAGCAAACTGGGGCACAAGCTTAATTCCGGACTCAGATCTGGCAGCGGTGGAGGCAGC
GCATCCGGCGGAAGCGGAAGCGATGATGATATCGCCGCGCTCGTCGTCGACAACGGCTCCGGCATGTGCA
AGGCCGGCTTCGCGGGCGACGATGCCCCCCGGGCCGTCTTCCCCTCCATCGTGGGGCGCCCCAGGCACCA
GGGCGTGATGGTGGGCATGGGTCAGAAGGATTCCTATGTGGGCGACGAGGCCCAGAGCAAGAGAGGCATC
CTCACCCTGAAGTACCCCATCGAGCACGGCATCGTCACCAACTGGGACGACATGGAGAAAATCTGGCACC
ACACCTTCTACAATGAGCTGCGTGTGGCTCCCGAGGAGCACCCCGTGCTGCTGACCGAGGCCCCCCTGAA
CCCCAAGGCCAACCGCGAGAAGATGACCCAGATCATGTTTGAGACCTTCAACACCCCAGCCATGTACGTT
GCTATCCAGGCTGTGCTATCCCTGTACGCCTCTGGCCGTACCACTGGCATCGTGATGGACTCCGGTGACG
GGGTCACCCACACTGTGCCCATCTACGAGGGGTATGCCCTCCCCCATGCCATCCTGCGTCTGGACCTGGC
TGGCCGGGACCTGACTGACTACCTCATGAAGATCCTCACCGAGCGCGGCTACAGCTTCACCACCACGGCC
GAGCGGGAAATCGTGCGTGACATTAAGGAGAAGCTGTGCTACGTCGCCCTGGACTTCGAGCAAGAGATGG
CCACGGCTGCTTCCAGCTCCTCCCTGGAGAAGAGCTACGAGCTGCCTGACGGCCAGGTCATCACCATTGG
CAATGAGCGGTTCCGCTGCCCTGAGGCACTCTTCCAGCCTTCCTTCCTGGGCATGGAGTCCTGTGGCATC
CACGAAACTACCTTCAACTCCATCATGAAGTGTGACGTGGACATCCGCAAAGACCTGTACGCCAACACAG
TGCTGTCTGGCGGCACCACCATGTACCCTGGCATTGCCGACAGGATGCAGAAGGAGATCACTGCCCTGGC
ACCCAGCACAATGAAGATCAAGATCATTGCTCCTCCTGAGCGCAAGTACTCCGTGTGGATCGGCGGCTCC
ATCCTGGCCTCGCTGTCCACCTTCCAGCAGATGTGGATCAGCAAGCAGGAGTATGACGAGTCCGGCCCCT
CCATCGTCCACCGCAAATGCTTCTAGGGATCCACCGGATCTAGATAACTGATCATAATCAGCCATACCA
